Addgene plasmid #127753: pEYRC-D1A
Purpose: Research the effect of gene orientation of transcription
Depositing lab: Richard Murray. Depositing organization: California Institute of Technology. Publication: Biophysical Constraints Arising from Compositional Context in Synthetic Gene Networks. Yeung E, Dy AJ, Martin KB, Ng AH, Del Vecchio D, Beck JL, Collins JJ, Murray RM. Cell Syst. 2017 Jul 26;5(1):11-24.e12. doi: 10.1016/j.cels.2017.06.001. Epub 2017 Jul 19. PubMed 28734826.
Backbone
  Vector backbone: pBEST
  Vector type: Bacterial Expression, Synthetic Biology
Growth in bacteria
  Bacterial resistance: Ampicillin, 100 μg/mL
  Growth temperature: 30°C
  Growth strain: MGZ1
  Copy number: High Copy
Gene/Insert
  Gene/Insert name: RFP, CFP, Divergent Orientation
  Species: Synthetic
  Cloning method: Gibson Cloning
Terms and licenses: Academic/Nonprofit Terms; Industry Terms: Not Available to Industry
Depositor comments: Genbank Accession No. KX682225 . Can also use growth strains: DH5Z1 or MG1655Z1 . Please note that this plasmid may require a unique bacterial strain, so make sure to confirm that you can also obtain the appropriate growth strain. Please contact us or contact our distributors if you have any questions.
How to cite: pEYRC-D1A was a gift from Richard Murray (Addgene plasmid # 127753 ; http://n2t.net/addgene:127753 ; RRID:Addgene_127753)
