[The description below was written by a language model from this plasmid's Addgene catalogue record and pLannotate feature annotations shown in this document.]
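Description:
pEYRC-D1A is a 3.8 kb bacterial expression plasmid built on the pBEST backbone for synthetic biology work in E. coli. It replicates from a high-copy ColE1/pUC-type origin and is selected with ampicillin through a β-lactamase gene driven by its native bla promoter. The construct was assembled by Gibson cloning and belongs to a study of how the compositional context of genes on a plasmid affects their expression. Its stated purpose is to examine the effect of gene orientation on transcription.

The payload is a pair of fluorescent reporter genes in divergent orientation, so they are transcribed away from each other out of a shared central regulatory region. On the forward strand, a PLtetO-1 promoter (annotated as a fragment), which is a phage lambda PL derivative carrying tet operator sites, lies upstream of mRFP1, the monomeric DsRed derivative. On the reverse strand, two lac operator sites sit upstream of an enhanced cyan-emitting GFP variant (CFP). This indicates a lac repressor-controlled, IPTG-responsive promoter, although the feature table does not annotate that promoter itself. No terminators or ribosome binding sites are annotated either.

The recommended hosts (MGZ1, DH5Z1 or MG1655Z1) are Z1-type strains, which generally supply LacI and TetR so that each reporter can be induced independently. The record notes that a specific strain may be required. Red and cyan fluorescence then provide separate readouts of the two transcription units. This allows the divergent arrangement to be assessed for effects on the output of neighbouring genes, presumably by comparison with other gene orientations.
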