Features (pLannotate 1.2.2; 8 found; start..end, strand, type, name):
    487..1075    +  rep_origin     ori: high-copy-number ColE1/pMB1/pBR322/pUC origin of replication
   1236..1904    -  CDS            Enhanced Cyan-Emitting GFP: Enhanced Cyan-Emitting GFP is a basic (constitutively fluorescent) cyan fluorescent protein published in 2002, derived from Aequorea victoria.
   2012..2028    -  protein_bind   lac operator: The lac repressor binds to the lac operator to inhibit transcription in E. coli. This inhibition can be relieved by adding lactose or isopropyl-β-D-thiogalactopyranoside (IPTG). lac repressor encoded by lacI
   2035..2051    -  protein_bind   lac operator: The lac repressor binds to the lac operator to inhibit transcription in E. coli. This inhibition can be relieved by adding lactose or isopropyl-β-D-thiogalactopyranoside (IPTG). lac repressor encoded by lacI
   2224..2277    +  promoter       PLtetO-1 promoter (fragment): modified phage lambda PL promoter with tet operator sites (Lutz and Bujard, 1997)
   2308..2985    +  CDS            mRFP1: monomeric derivative of DsRed (Campbell et al., 2002)
   3179..3283    +  promoter       AmpR promoter: bla
   3284..316     +  CDS            AmpR (across the origin): β-lactamase; bla; confers resistance to ampicillin, carbenicillin, and related antibiotics
>Addgene plasmid #127753 | pEYRC-D1A | addgene full sequence | sequence record 258357 | Addgene NGS Result
AGCAATGGCAACAACGTTGCGCAAACTATTAACTGGCGAACTACTTACTCTAGCTTCCCGGCAACAATTA
ATAGACTGGATGGAGGCGGATAAAGTTGCAGGACCACTTCTGCGCTCGGCCCTTCCGGCTGGCTGGTTTA
TTGCTGATAAATCTGGAGCCGGTGAGCGTGGGTCTCGCGGTATCATTGCAGCACTGGGGCCAGATGGTAA
GCCCTCCCGTATCGTAGTTATCTACACGACGGGGAGTCAGGCAACTATGGATGAACGAAATAGACAGATC
GCTGAGATAGGTGCCTCACTGATTAAGCATTGGTAACTGTCAGACCAAGTTTACTCATATATACTTTAGA
TTGATTTAAAACTTCATTTTTAATTTAAAAGGATCTAGGTGAAGATCCTTTTTGATAATCTCATGACCAA
AATCCCTTAACGTGAGTTTTCGTTCCACTGAGCGTCAGACCCCGTAGAAAAGATCAAAGGATCTTCTTGA
GATCCTTTTTTTCTGCGCGTAATCTGCTGCTTGCAAACAAAAAAACCACCGCTACCAGCGGTGGTTTGTT
TGCCGGATCAAGAGCTACCAACTCTTTTTCCGAAGGTAACTGGCTTCAGCAGAGCGCAGATACCAAATAC
TGTTCTTCTAGTGTAGCCGTAGTTAGGCCACCACTTCAAGAACTCTGTAGCACCGCCTACATACCTCGCT
CTGCTAATCCTGTTACCAGTGGCTGCTGCCAGTGGCGATAAGTCGTGTCTTACCGGGTTGGACTCAAGAC
GATAGTTACCGGATAAGGCGCAGCGGTCTGGCTGAACGGGGGGTTCGTGCACACAGCCCAGCTTGGAGCG
AACGACCTACACCGAACTGAGATACCTACAGCGTGAGCTATGAGAAAGCGCCACGCTTCCCGAAGGGAGA
AAGGCGGACAGGTATCCGGTAAGCGGCAGGGTCGGAACAGGAGAGCGCACGAGGGAGCTTCCAGGGGGAA
ACGCCTGGTATCTTTATAGTCCTGTCGGGTTTCGCCACCTCTGACTTGAGCGTCGATTTTTGTGATGCTC
GTCAGGGGGGCGGAGCCTATGGAAAAACGCCAGCAACGCGGCCTTTTTACGGTTCCTGGCCTTTTGCTGG
CCTTTTGCTCACATGTTCTTTCCTGCGTTATCCTGTGGTTTTGTAAGGGGGTAACAAATGTCGACTCTCA
AGGACAGAAAAGCCCGCCTTTCGGCGGGCTTTGAGTTCATTAGATCCCGGCGGCGGTCACGAACTCCAGC
AGGACCATGTGATCGCGCTTCTCGTTGGGGTCTTTGCTCAGGGCGGACTGGGTGCTCAGGTAGTGGTTGT
CGGGCAGCAGCACGGGGCCGTCGCCGATGGGGGTGTTCTGCTGGTAGTGGTCGGCGAGCTGCACGCTGCC
GTCCTCGATGTTGTGGCGGATCTTGAAGTTGGCCTTGATGCCGTTCTTCTGCTTGTCGGCGGTGATATAG
ACGTTGTGGCTGATGTAGTTGTACTCCAGCTTGTGCCCCAGGATGTTGCCGTCCTCCTTGAAGTCGATGC
CCTTCAGCTCGATGCGGTTCACCAGGGTGTCGCCCTCGAACTTCACCTCGGCGCGGGTCTTGTAGTTGCC
GTCGTCCTTGAAGAAGATGGTGCGCTCCTGGACGTAGCCTTCGGGCATGGCGGACTTGAAGAAGTCGTGC
TGCTTCATGTGGTCGGGGTAGCGGCTGAAGCACTGCACGCCCCAGGTCAGGGTGGTCACGAGGGTGGGCC
AGGGCACGGGCAGCTTGCCGGTGGTGCAGATGAACTTCAGGGTCAGCTTGCCGTAGGTGGCATCGCCCTC
GCCCTCGCCGGACACGCTGAACTTGTGGCCGTTTACGTCGCCGTCCAGCTCGACCAGGATGGGAACAACG
CCAGTGAAAAGCTCCATTAGAAAGACTCCTAAGCATGATTAAGATGTTTCAGTACGAAAATTGCTTTCAT
TGTTGATCTCCTTTTTAAGTGAACTTGGGCCCGCTTGCTGTGCTCAGTATCTTGTTATCCGCTCACAATG
TCAATTGTTATCCGCTCACAATTGAACAGCAATGCTATGTTGTGTATGGGTGTATGAGTGTTAGGATATA
ATATGTGAAAGAATTTGAGGGAGATAGAGGGGAATAGGTGATGATAGAGAGGTGTGGTTAATGATGGAAG
AAGTTAGATTAGTTTGGAATGTATGAGTTATGTATAATGGATTAAGGTGAAGATCCCTATCAGTGATAGA
GATTGACATCCCTATCAGTGATAGAGATACTGAGCACGGATCCCGACTTTAAGAAGGAGATATACATATG
GCGAGTAGCGAAGACGTTATCAAAGAGTTCATGCGTTTCAAAGTTCGTATGGAAGGTTCCGTTAACGGTC
ACGAGTTCGAAATCGAAGGTGAAGGTGAAGGTCGTCCGTACGAAGGTACCCAGACCGCTAAACTGAAAGT
TACCAAAGGTGGTCCGCTGCCGTTCGCTTGGGACATCCTGTCCCCGCAGTTCCAGTACGGTTCCAAAGCT
TACGTTAAACACCCGGCTGACATCCCGGACTACCTGAAACTGTCCTTCCCGGAAGGTTTCAAATGGGAAC
GTGTTATGAACTTCGAAGACGGTGGTGTTGTTACCGTTACCCAGGACTCCTCCCTGCAAGACGGTGAGTT
CATCTACAAAGTTAAACTGCGTGGTACCAACTTCCCGTCCGACGGTCCGGTTATGCAGAAAAAAACCATG
GGTTGGGAAGCTTCCACCGAACGTATGTACCCGGAAGACGGTGCTCTGAAAGGTGAAATCAAAATGCGTC
TGAAACTGAAAGACGGTGGTCACTACGACGCTGAAGTTAAAACCACCTACATGGCTAAAAAACCGGTTCA
GCTGCCGGGTGCTTACAAAACCGACATCAAACTGGACATCACCTCCCACAACGAAGACTACACCATCGTT
GAACAGTACGAACGTGCTGAAGGTCGTCACTCCACCGGTGCTTAAGCCAGGTAACGAATGGATCCCAAAG
CCCGCCGAAAGGCGGGCTTTTCTGTCATCCCTAAACACACTAATTGGTCAGAGGATTCGCCAGAATTCTT
GAAGACGAAAGGGCCTCGTGATACGCCTATTTTTATAGGTTAATGTCATGATAATAATGGTTTCTTAGAC
GTCAGGTGGCACTTTTCGGGGAAATGTGCGCGGAACCCCTATTTGTTTATTTTTCTAAATACATTCAAAT
ATGTATCCGCTCATGAGACAATAACCCTGATAAATGCTTCAATAATATTGAAAAAGGAAGAGTATGAGTA
TTCAACATTTCCGTGTCGCCCTTATTCCCTTTTTTGCGGCATTTTGCCTTCCTGTTTTTGCTCACCCAGA
AACGCTGGTGAAAGTAAAAGATGCTGAAGATCAGTTGGGTGCACGAGTGGGTTACATCGAACTGGATCTC
AACAGCGGTAAGATCCTTGAGAGTTTTCGCCCCGAAGAACGTTTTCCAATGATGAGCACTTTTAAAGTTC
TGCTATGTGGCGCGGTATTATCCCGTGTTGACGCCGGGCAAGAGCAACTCGGTCGCCGCATACACTATTC
TCAGAATGACTTGGTTGAGTACTCACCAGTCACAGAAAAGCATCTTACGGATGGCATGACAGTAAGAGAA
TTATGCAGTGCTGCCATAACCATGAGTGATAACACTGCGGCCAACTTACTTCTGACAACGATCGGAGGAC
CGAAGGAGCTAACCGCTTTTTTGCACAACATGGGGGATCATGTAACTCGCCTTGATCGTTGGGAACCGGA
GCTGAATGAAGCCATACCAAACGACGAGCGTGACACCACGATGCCTGT
